Addgene plasmid #104503: pILGFP4H
Purpose: Used to evaluate the expression output of Saccharomyces arboricola GAL1 promoter with yEGFP used as the reporter gene
Depositing lab: Claudia Vickers. Depositing organization: University of Queensland. Publication: An Expanded Heterologous GAL Promoter Collection for Diauxie-Inducible Expression in Saccharomyces cerevisiae. Peng B, Wood RJ, Nielsen LK, Vickers CE. ACS Synth Biol. 2018 Feb 16;7(2):748-751. doi: 10.1021/acssynbio.7b00355. Epub 2018 Jan 23. PubMed 29301066.
Backbone
  Vector backbone: pUC19
  Vector type: Yeast Expression
Growth in bacteria
  Bacterial resistance: Ampicillin, 100 μg/mL
  Growth temperature: 37°C
  Growth strain: DH5alpha
  Copy number: High Copy
Gene/Insert
  Gene/Insert name: SaGAL1 promoter-yEGFP
  Species: Saccharomyces arboricola
  Cloning method: Restriction Enzyme; 5′ cloning site unknown (unknown if destroyed); 3′ cloning site unknown (unknown if destroyed)
Terms and licenses: Academic/Nonprofit Terms; Industry Terms: Not Available to Industry
How to cite: pILGFP4H was a gift from Claudia Vickers (Addgene plasmid # 104503 ; http://n2t.net/addgene:104503 ; RRID:Addgene_104503)
