[The description below was written by a language model from this plasmid's Addgene catalogue record and pLannotate feature annotations shown in this document.]
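Description:
pILGFP4H is a yeast expression reporter plasmid built on a pUC19 backbone, made to measure the expression output of the GAL1 promoter from Saccharomyces arboricola using yeast-enhanced GFP (yEGFP) as the readout. In E. coli it is maintained at high copy through the pUC-type ColE1 origin and selected with ampicillin via the β-lactamase gene and its native promoter. Remnants of the pUC19 lac region (lac promoter and operator, CAP site, and lacZα and lacI fragments) are also annotated but play no evident role in the yeast assay.

The two sequence records, one from the depositor and one from repository sequencing, are the same length and carry the same features in the same order, differing only in the start coordinate. The reporter ORF is annotated as GFPmut3, the variant on which yEGFP is based. The SaGAL1 promoter itself is not picked up by the automated annotation. Because the plasmid is circular, it most plausibly occupies the unannotated stretch between the loxP site and the start of the GFP coding sequence, although the record does not give its boundaries. For yeast, the plasmid carries a S. cerevisiae URA3 coding sequence behind a URA3 promoter fragment, giving uracil prototrophy selection and 5-FOA counterselection. A single loxP site lies downstream of this marker, and a short separate URA3 fragment follows GFP. No yeast origin (2μ or CEN/ARS) is annotated, which suggests use by chromosomal integration, perhaps with the URA3 sequences as homology, though the record does not state this. The plasmid belongs to a collection characterising heterologous GAL promoters for diauxie-inducible expression in S. cerevisiae.
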