Features (pLannotate 1.2.2; 15 found; start..end, strand, type, name):
      6..716     +  CDS            GFPmut3: GFPmut3 is a basic (constitutively fluorescent) green fluorescent protein published in 1996, derived from Aequorea victoria. It is reported to be a very rapidly-maturing weak dimer.
    732..831     +  CDS            URA3 (fragment): orotidine-5'-phosphate decarboxylase, required for uracil biosynthesis; S. cerevisiae URA3; yeast auxotrophic marker, counterselectable with 5-fluoroorotic acid (5-FOA)
    985..1001    -  protein_bind   lac operator: The lac repressor binds to the lac operator to inhibit transcription in E. coli. This inhibition can be relieved by adding lactose or isopropyl-β-D-thiogalactopyranoside (IPTG). lac repressor encoded by lacI
   1009..1039    -  promoter       lac promoter: promoter for the E. coli lac operon
   1054..1075    -  protein_bind   CAP binding site: CAP binding activates transcription in the presence of cAMP. E. coli catabolite activator protein
   1088..1180    -  CDS            lacI (fragment): lac repressor; lacI; The lac repressor binds to the lac operator to inhibit transcription in E. coli. This inhibition can be relieved by adding lactose or isopropyl-β-D-thiogalactopyranoside (IPTG).
   1363..1951    -  rep_origin     ori: high-copy-number ColE1/pMB1/pBR322/pUC origin of replication
   2122..2982    -  CDS            AmpR: β-lactamase; bla; confers resistance to ampicillin, carbenicillin, and related antibiotics
   2983..3087    -  promoter       AmpR promoter: bla
   3182..3217    +  CDS            rop (fragment): Rop protein, which maintains plasmids at low copy number; rop
   3319..3418    +  misc_feature   bom (fragment): basis of mobility region from pBR322
   3424..3581    -  CDS            lacZα (fragment): LacZα fragment of β-galactosidase; lacZ fragment
   3588..3751    +  promoter       URA3 promoter (fragment): S. cerevisiae URA3
   3754..4539    +  CDS            URA3: PYRF_YEAST - Experimental evidence at protein level: Swiss-Prot protein existence level 1. From Saccharomyces cerevisiae (strain ATCC 204508 / S288c) (Baker's yeast).
   4691..4724    +  protein_bind   loxP: Cre-mediated recombination occurs in the 8-bp core sequence (GCATACAT). Cre recombinase
>Addgene plasmid #104503 | pILGFP4H | depositor full sequence | sequence record 198116 | Full Sequence
GATCCTCTAAAGGTGAAGAATTATTCACTGGTGTTGTCCCAATTTTGGTTGAATTAGATGGTGATGTTAA
TGGTCACAAATTTTCTGTCTCCGGTGAAGGTGAAGGTGATGCTACTTACGGTAAATTGACCTTAAAATTT
ATTTGTACTACTGGTAAATTGCCAGTTCCATGGCCAACCTTAGTCACTACTTTCGGTTATGGTGTTCAAT
GTTTTGCGAGATACCCAGATCATATGAAACAACATGACTTTTTCAAGTCTGCCATGCCAGAAGGTTATGT
TCAAGAAAGAACTATTTTTTTCAAAGATGACGGTAACTACAAGACCAGAGCTGAAGTCAAGTTTGAAGGT
GATACCTTAGTTAATAGAATCGAATTAAAAGGTATTGATTTTAAAGAAGATGGTAACATTTTAGGTCACA
AATTGGAATACAACTATAACTCTCACAATGTTTACATCATGGCTGACAAACAAAAGAATGGTATCAAAGT
TAACTTCAAAATTAGACACAACATTGAAGATGGTTCTGTTCAATTAGCTGACCATTATCAACAAAATACT
CCAATTGGTGATGGTCCAGTCTTGTTACCAGACAACCATTACTTATCCACTCAATCTGCCTTATCCAAAG
ATCCAAACGAAAAGAGAGACCACATGGTCTTGTTAGAATTTGTTACTGCTGCTGGTATTACCCATGGTAT
GGATGAATTGTACAAAAGATCTTAAACTAGTAGGACTATTTGCAAAGGGAAGGGATGCTAAGGTAGAGGG
TGAACGTTACAGAAAAGCAGGCTGGGAAGCATATTTGAGAAGATGCGGCCAGCAAAACTAAAAAACTGTA
TTATAAGTAAATGCATGTATACTAAACTCACAAATTAGAGCTTCAATTTAATTATATCAGTTATTACCCG
GGAATCTCGGTCGTAATGATTTAAATGCATGCAAGCTTGGCGTAATCATGGTCATAGCTGTTTCCTGTGT
GAAATTGTTATCCGCTCACAATTCCACACAACATACGAGCCGGAAGCATAAAGTGTAAAGCCTGGGGTGC
CTAATGAGTGAGCTAACTCACATTAATTGCGTTGCGCTCACTGCCCGCTTTCCAGTCGGGAAACCTGTCG
TGCCAGCTGCATTAATGAATCGGCCAACGCGCGGGGAGAGGCGGTTTGCGTATTGGGCGCTCTTCCGCTT
CCTCGCTCACTGACTCGCTGCGCTCGGTCGTTCGGCTGCGGCGAGCGGTATCAGCTCACTCAAAGGCGGT
AATACGGTTATCCACAGAATCAGGGGATAACGCAGGAAAGAACATGTGAGCAAAAGGCCAGCAAAAGGCC
AGGAACCGTAAAAAGGCCGCGTTGCTGGCGTTTTTCCATAGGCTCCGCCCCCCTGACGAGCATCACAAAA
ATCGACGCTCAAGTCAGAGGTGGCGAAACCCGACAGGACTATAAAGATACCAGGCGTTTCCCCCTGGAAG
CTCCCTCGTGCGCTCTCCTGTTCCGACCCTGCCGCTTACCGGATACCTGTCCGCCTTTCTCCCTTCGGGA
AGCGTGGCGCTTTCTCATAGCTCACGCTGTAGGTATCTCAGTTCGGTGTAGGTCGTTCGCTCCAAGCTGG
GCTGTGTGCACGAACCCCCCGTTCAGCCCGACCGCTGCGCCTTATCCGGTAACTATCGTCTTGAGTCCAA
CCCGGTAAGACACGACTTATCGCCACTGGCAGCAGCCACTGGTAACAGGATTAGCAGAGCGAGGTATGTA
GGCGGTGCTACAGAGTTCTTGAAGTGGTGGCCTAACTACGGCTACACTAGAAGGACAGTATTTGGTATCT
GCGCTCTGCTGAAGCCAGTTACCTTCGGAAAAAGAGTTGGTAGCTCTTGATCCGGCAAACAAACCACCGC
TGGTAGCGGTGGTTTTTTTGTTTGCAAGCAGCAGATTACGCGCAGAAAAAAAGGATCTCAAGAAGATCCT
TTGATCTTTTCTACGGGGTCTGACGCTCAGTGGAACGAAAACTCACGTTAAGGGATTTTGGTCATGAGAT
TATCAAAAAGGATCTTCACCTAGATCCTTTTAAATTAAAAATGAAGTTTTAAATCAATCTAAAGTATATA
TGAGTAAACTTGGTCTGACAGTTACCAATGCTTAATCAGTGAGGCACCTATCTCAGCGATCTGTCTATTT
CGTTCATCCATAGTTGCCTGACTCCCCGTCGTGTAGATAACTACGATACGGGAGGGCTTACCATCTGGCC
CCAGTGCTGCAATGATACCGCGAGACCCACGCTCACCGGCTCCAGATTTATCAGCAATAAACCAGCCAGC
CGGAAGGGCCGAGCGCAGAAGTGGTCCTGCAACTTTATCCGCCTCCATCCAGTCTATTAATTGTTGCCGG
GAAGCTAGAGTAAGTAGTTCGCCAGTTAATAGTTTGCGCAACGTTGTTGCCATTGCTACAGGCATCGTGG
TGTCACGCTCGTCGTTTGGTATGGCTTCATTCAGCTCCGGTTCCCAACGATCAAGGCGAGTTACATGATC
CCCCATGTTGTGCAAAAAAGCGGTTAGCTCCTTCGGTCCTCCGATCGTTGTCAGAAGTAAGTTGGCCGCA
GTGTTATCACTCATGGTTATGGCAGCACTGCATAATTCTCTTACTGTCATGCCATCCGTAAGATGCTTTT
CTGTGACTGGTGAGTACTCAACCAAGTCATTCTGAGAATAGTGTATGCGGCGACCGAGTTGCTCTTGCCC
GGCGTCAATACGGGATAATACCGCGCCACATAGCAGAACTTTAAAAGTGCTCATCATTGGAAAACGTTCT
TCGGGGCGAAAACTCTCAAGGATCTTACCGCTGTTGAGATCCAGTTCGATGTAACCCACTCGTGCACCCA
ACTGATCTTCAGCATCTTTTACTTTCACCAGCGTTTCTGGGTGAGCAAAAACAGGAAGGCAAAATGCCGC
AAAAAAGGGAATAAGGGCGACACGGAAATGTTGAATACTCATACTCTTCCTTTTTCAATATTATTGAAGC
ATTTATCAGGGTTATTGTCTCATGAGCGGATACATATTTGAATGTATTTAGAAAAATAAACAAATAGGGG
TTCCGCGCACATTTCCCCGAAAAGTGCCACCTGACGTCTAAGAAACCATTATTATCATGACATTAACCTA
TAAAAATAGGCGTATCACGAGGCCCTTTCGTCTCGCGCGTTTCGGTGATGACGGTGAAAACCTCTGACAC
ATGCAGCTCCCGGAGACGGTCACAGCTTGTCTGTAAGCGGATGCCGGGAGCAGACAAGCCCGTCAGGGCG
CGTCAGCGGGTGTTGGCGGGTGTCGGGGCTGGCTTAACTATGCGGCATCAGAGCAGATTGTACTGAGAGT
GCACCATATGCGGTGTGAAATACCGCACAGATGCGTAAGGAGAAAATACCGCATCAGGCGCCATTCGCCA
TTCAGGCTGCGCAACTGTTGGGAAGGGCGATCGGTGCGGGCCTCTTCGCTATTACGCCAGCTGGCGAAAG
GGGGATGTGCTGCAAGGCGATTAAGTTGGGTAACGCCAGGGTTTTCCCAGTCACGACGTTGTAAAACGAC
GGCCAGTGAATTCATTTAAATTTTTTTGATTCGGTAATCTCCGAGCAGAAGGAAGAACGAAGGAAGGAGC
ACAGACTTAGATTGGTATATATACGCATATGTGGTGTTGAAGAAACATGAAATTGCCCAGTATTCTTAAC
CCAACTGCACAGAACAAAAACCTGCAGGAAACGAAGATAAAACATGTCCACAAAATCATATACCAGTAGA
GCTGAGACTCATGCAAGTCCGGTTGCATCGAAACTTTTACGTTTAATGGATGAAAAGAAGACCAATTTGT
GTGCTTCTCTTGACGTTCGTTCGACTGATGAGCTATTGAAACTTGTTGAAACGTTGGGTCCATACATTTG
CCTTTTGAAAACACACGTTGATATCTTGGATGATTTCAGTTATGAGGGTACTGTCGTTCCATTGAAAGCA
TTGGCAGAGAAATACAAGTTCTTGATATTTGAGGACAGAAAATTCGCCGATATCGGTAACACAGTCAAAT
TACAATATACATCGGGCGTTTACCGTATCGCAGAATGGTCTGATATCACCAACGCCCACGGGGTTACTGG
TGCTGGTATTGTTGCTGGCTTGAAACAAGGTGCGCAAGAGGTCACCAAAGAACCAAGGGGATTATTGATG
CTTGCTGAATTGTCTTCCAAGGGTTCTCTAGCACACGGTGAATATACTAAGGGTACCGTTGATATTGCAA
AGAGTGATAAAGATTTCGTTATTGGGTTCATTGCTCAGAACGATATGGGAGGAAGAGAAGAAGGGTTTGA
TTGGCTAATCATGACCCCAGGTGTAGGTTTAGACGACAAAGGCGATGCATTGGGTCAGCAGTACAGAACC
GTCGACGAAGTTGTAAGTGGTGGATCAGATATCATCATTGTTGGCAGAGGACTTTTCGCCAAGGGTAGAG
ATCCTAAGGTTGAAGGTGAAAGATACAGAAATGCTGGATGGGAAGCGTACCAAAAGAGAATCAGCGCTCC
CCATTAATTATACAGGAAACTTAATAGAACAAATCACATATTTAATCTAATAGCCACCTGCATTGGCACG
GTGCAACACTCACTTCAACTTCATCTTACAAAAGATCACGTGATCTGTTGTATTGGGATCTCTAGACCTA
ATAACTTCGTATAGCATACATTATACGAAGTTATATTAAGGGTTGCTCGAGTTATTTTTATTTTTGTTTG
ATTTATCCCTTTCGCTATATTCAAATTATAGTAGAAAGTGTTGTCACCACATTGCAATTCAAGCTATCCT
ATATTTAAACAATTTCTATTCTTACTTATATGCCATGAAGGATTTCAATAACCCCCAGTATCACTACCAA
TAAAGGAAAGCAATATTTAATAGCTTTTACTACTATATGGTTAGCTGCTCACTACTACTTTGCAATGTTG
AAGTACGGATTACTTACCGCCGACCGGATGACAGCACTCCGGCGGAATACTCTTTTCCGTGCGTCACCGT
CTGCGCCGGTCGTGTCCCTGAACTCAGATGTGTCTCGCACCGCCATGCTCCGGACAATGCAAAAGTAGGA
AGAGGTGCCTGTCGTGATGGTTATAGTGAATGCAAAAGACGATTCCCCTGGCCCCGCATACTTTGCACTC
GGTACAATGCATTGATTAGCATAATGATAATAATACGATTGAGGGGGTTTCCTCACCATTGTAATAGTTG
CAACATAAAGTGGTGGTTTTCAATATCTTGACAAACATATAAATGCAAATGTAATATTGATTAAGGTACT
CAGTTTTTTAATCATTCCCTCTTTATAGTTTTATCACTTCTAGTTCCACACTACTATGAGCTAAGAAAGA
GATCAAGAGCAAATTTTTAATATCTTTCGGAATACTATTTATTTAGGGAAATATACAACTACAATGG
