Features (pLannotate 1.2.2; 15 found; start..end, strand, type, name):
     43..753     +  CDS            GFPmut3: GFPmut3 is a basic (constitutively fluorescent) green fluorescent protein published in 1996, derived from Aequorea victoria. It is reported to be a very rapidly-maturing weak dimer.
    769..868     +  CDS            URA3 (fragment): orotidine-5'-phosphate decarboxylase, required for uracil biosynthesis; S. cerevisiae URA3; yeast auxotrophic marker, counterselectable with 5-fluoroorotic acid (5-FOA)
   1022..1038    -  protein_bind   lac operator: The lac repressor binds to the lac operator to inhibit transcription in E. coli. This inhibition can be relieved by adding lactose or isopropyl-β-D-thiogalactopyranoside (IPTG). lac repressor encoded by lacI
   1046..1076    -  promoter       lac promoter: promoter for the E. coli lac operon
   1091..1112    -  protein_bind   CAP binding site: CAP binding activates transcription in the presence of cAMP. E. coli catabolite activator protein
   1125..1217    -  CDS            lacI (fragment): lac repressor; lacI; The lac repressor binds to the lac operator to inhibit transcription in E. coli. This inhibition can be relieved by adding lactose or isopropyl-β-D-thiogalactopyranoside (IPTG).
   1400..1988    -  rep_origin     ori: high-copy-number ColE1/pMB1/pBR322/pUC origin of replication
   2159..3019    -  CDS            AmpR: β-lactamase; bla; confers resistance to ampicillin, carbenicillin, and related antibiotics
   3020..3124    -  promoter       AmpR promoter: bla
   3219..3254    +  CDS            rop (fragment): Rop protein, which maintains plasmids at low copy number; rop
   3356..3455    +  misc_feature   bom (fragment): basis of mobility region from pBR322
   3461..3618    -  CDS            lacZα (fragment): LacZα fragment of β-galactosidase; lacZ fragment
   3625..3788    +  promoter       URA3 promoter (fragment): S. cerevisiae URA3
   3791..4576    +  CDS            URA3: PYRF_YEAST - Experimental evidence at protein level: Swiss-Prot protein existence level 1. From Saccharomyces cerevisiae (strain ATCC 204508 / S288c) (Baker's yeast).
   4728..4761    +  protein_bind   loxP: Cre-mediated recombination occurs in the 8-bp core sequence (GCATACAT). Cre recombinase
>Addgene plasmid #104503 | pILGFP4H | addgene full sequence | sequence record 201459 | Addgene NGS Result
AATACTATTTATTTAGGGAAATATACAACTACAATGGGATCCTCTAAAGGTGAAGAATTATTCACTGGTG
TTGTCCCAATTTTGGTTGAATTAGATGGTGATGTTAATGGTCACAAATTTTCTGTCTCCGGTGAAGGTGA
AGGTGATGCTACTTACGGTAAATTGACCTTAAAATTTATTTGTACTACTGGTAAATTGCCAGTTCCATGG
CCAACCTTAGTCACTACTTTCGGTTATGGTGTTCAATGTTTTGCGAGATACCCAGATCATATGAAACAAC
ATGACTTTTTCAAGTCTGCCATGCCAGAAGGTTATGTTCAAGAAAGAACTATTTTTTTCAAAGATGACGG
TAACTACAAGACCAGAGCTGAAGTCAAGTTTGAAGGTGATACCTTAGTTAATAGAATCGAATTAAAAGGT
ATTGATTTTAAAGAAGATGGTAACATTTTAGGTCACAAATTGGAATACAACTATAACTCTCACAATGTTT
ACATCATGGCTGACAAACAAAAGAATGGTATCAAAGTTAACTTCAAAATTAGACACAACATTGAAGATGG
TTCTGTTCAATTAGCTGACCATTATCAACAAAATACTCCAATTGGTGATGGTCCAGTCTTGTTACCAGAC
AACCATTACTTATCCACTCAATCTGCCTTATCCAAAGATCCAAACGAAAAGAGAGACCACATGGTCTTGT
TAGAATTTGTTACTGCTGCTGGTATTACCCATGGTATGGATGAATTGTACAAAAGATCTTAAACTAGTAG
GACTATTTGCAAAGGGAAGGGATGCTAAGGTAGAGGGTGAACGTTACAGAAAAGCAGGCTGGGAAGCATA
TTTGAGAAGATGCGGCCAGCAAAACTAAAAAACTGTATTATAAGTAAATGCATGTATACTAAACTCACAA
ATTAGAGCTTCAATTTAATTATATCAGTTATTACCCGGGAATCTCGGTCGTAATGATTTAAATGCATGCA
AGCTTGGCGTAATCATGGTCATAGCTGTTTCCTGTGTGAAATTGTTATCCGCTCACAATTCCACACAACA
TACGAGCCGGAAGCATAAAGTGTAAAGCCTGGGGTGCCTAATGAGTGAGCTAACTCACATTAATTGCGTT
GCGCTCACTGCCCGCTTTCCAGTCGGGAAACCTGTCGTGCCAGCTGCATTAATGAATCGGCCAACGCGCG
GGGAGAGGCGGTTTGCGTATTGGGCGCTCTTCCGCTTCCTCGCTCACTGACTCGCTGCGCTCGGTCGTTC
GGCTGCGGCGAGCGGTATCAGCTCACTCAAAGGCGGTAATACGGTTATCCACAGAATCAGGGGATAACGC
AGGAAAGAACATGTGAGCAAAAGGCCAGCAAAAGGCCAGGAACCGTAAAAAGGCCGCGTTGCTGGCGTTT
TTCCATAGGCTCCGCCCCCCTGACGAGCATCACAAAAATCGACGCTCAAGTCAGAGGTGGCGAAACCCGA
CAGGACTATAAAGATACCAGGCGTTTCCCCCTGGAAGCTCCCTCGTGCGCTCTCCTGTTCCGACCCTGCC
GCTTACCGGATACCTGTCCGCCTTTCTCCCTTCGGGAAGCGTGGCGCTTTCTCATAGCTCACGCTGTAGG
TATCTCAGTTCGGTGTAGGTCGTTCGCTCCAAGCTGGGCTGTGTGCACGAACCCCCCGTTCAGCCCGACC
GCTGCGCCTTATCCGGTAACTATCGTCTTGAGTCCAACCCGGTAAGACACGACTTATCGCCACTGGCAGC
AGCCACTGGTAACAGGATTAGCAGAGCGAGGTATGTAGGCGGTGCTACAGAGTTCTTGAAGTGGTGGCCT
AACTACGGCTACACTAGAAGAACAGTATTTGGTATCTGCGCTCTGCTGAAGCCAGTTACCTTCGGAAAAA
GAGTTGGTAGCTCTTGATCCGGCAAACAAACCACCGCTGGTAGCGGTGGTTTTTTTGTTTGCAAGCAGCA
GATTACGCGCAGAAAAAAAGGATCTCAAGAAGATCCTTTGATCTTTTCTACGGGGTCTGACGCTCAGTGG
AACGAAAACTCACGTTAAGGGATTTTGGTCATGAGATTATCAAAAAGGATCTTCACCTAGATCCTTTTAA
ATTAAAAATGAAGTTTTAAATCAATCTAAAGTATATATGAGTAAACTTGGTCTGACAGTTACCAATGCTT
AATCAGTGAGGCACCTATCTCAGCGATCTGTCTATTTCGTTCATCCATAGTTGCCTGACTCCCCGTCGTG
TAGATAACTACGATACGGGAGGGCTTACCATCTGGCCCCAGTGCTGCAATGATACCGCGAGACCCACGCT
CACCGGCTCCAGATTTATCAGCAATAAACCAGCCAGCCGGAAGGGCCGAGCGCAGAAGTGGTCCTGCAAC
TTTATCCGCCTCCATCCAGTCTATTAATTGTTGCCGGGAAGCTAGAGTAAGTAGTTCGCCAGTTAATAGT
TTGCGCAACGTTGTTGCCATTGCTACAGGCATCGTGGTGTCACGCTCGTCGTTTGGTATGGCTTCATTCA
GCTCCGGTTCCCAACGATCAAGGCGAGTTACATGATCCCCCATGTTGTGCAAAAAAGCGGTTAGCTCCTT
CGGTCCTCCGATCGTTGTCAGAAGTAAGTTGGCCGCAGTGTTATCACTCATGGTTATGGCAGCACTGCAT
AATTCTCTTACTGTCATGCCATCCGTAAGATGCTTTTCTGTGACTGGTGAGTACTCAACCAAGTCATTCT
GAGAATAGTGTATGCGGCGACCGAGTTGCTCTTGCCCGGCGTCAATACGGGATAATACCGCGCCACATAG
CAGAACTTTAAAAGTGCTCATCATTGGAAAACGTTCTTCGGGGCGAAAACTCTCAAGGATCTTACCGCTG
TTGAGATCCAGTTCGATGTAACCCACTCGTGCACCCAACTGATCTTCAGCATCTTTTACTTTCACCAGCG
TTTCTGGGTGAGCAAAAACAGGAAGGCAAAATGCCGCAAAAAAGGGAATAAGGGCGACACGGAAATGTTG
AATACTCATACTCTTCCTTTTTCAATATTATTGAAGCATTTATCAGGGTTATTGTCTCATGAGCGGATAC
ATATTTGAATGTATTTAGAAAAATAAACAAATAGGGGTTCCGCGCACATTTCCCCGAAAAGTGCCACCTG
ACGTCTAAGAAACCATTATTATCATGACATTAACCTATAAAAATAGGCGTATCACGAGGCCCTTTCGTCT
CGCGCGTTTCGGTGATGACGGTGAAAACCTCTGACACATGCAGCTCCCGGAGACGGTCACAGCTTGTCTG
TAAGCGGATGCCGGGAGCAGACAAGCCCGTCAGGGCGCGTCAGCGGGTGTTGGCGGGTGTCGGGGCTGGC
TTAACTATGCGGCATCAGAGCAGATTGTACTGAGAGTGCACCATATGCGGTGTGAAATACCGCACAGATG
CGTAAGGAGAAAATACCGCATCAGGCGCCATTCGCCATTCAGGCTGCGCAACTGTTGGGAAGGGCGATCG
GTGCGGGCCTCTTCGCTATTACGCCAGCTGGCGAAAGGGGGATGTGCTGCAAGGCGATTAAGTTGGGTAA
CGCCAGGGTTTTCCCAGTCACGACGTTGTAAAACGACGGCCAGTGAATTCATTTAAATTTTTTTGATTCG
GTAATCTCCGAACAGAAGGAAGAACGAAGGAAGGAGCACAGACTTAGATTGGTATATATACGCATATGTA
GTGTTGAAGAAACATGAAATTGCCCAGTATTCTTAACCCAACTGCACAGAACAAAAACCTGCAGGAAACG
AAGATAAAACATGTCCACAAAATCATATACCAGTAGAGCTGAGACTCATGCAAGTCCGGTTGCATCGAAA
CTTTTACGTTTAATGGATGAAAAGAAGACCAATTTGTGTGCTTCTCTTGACGTTCGTTCGACTGATGAGC
TATTGAAACTTGTTGAAACGTTGGGTCCATACATTTGCCTTTTGAAAACACACGTTGATATCTTGGATGA
TTTCAGTTATGAGGGTACTGTCGTTCCATTGAAAGCATTGGCAGAGAAATACAAGTTCTTGATATTTGAG
GACAGAAAATTCGCCGATATCGGTAACACAGTCAAATTACAATATACATCGGGCGTTTACCGTATCGCAG
AATGGTCTGATATCACCAACGCCCACGGGGTTACTGGTGCTGGTATTGTTGCTGGCTTGAAACAAGGTGC
GCAAGAGGTCACCAAAGAACCAAGGGGATTATTGATGCTTGCTGAATTGTCTTCCAAGGGTTCTCTAGCA
CACGGTGAATATACTAAGGGTACCGTTGATATTGCAAAGAGTGATAAAGATTTCGTTATTGGGTTCATTG
CTCAGAACGATATGGGAGGAAGAGAAGAAGGGTTTGATTGGCTAATCATGACCCCAGGTGTAGGTTTAGA
CGACAAAGGCGATGCATTGGGTCAGCAGTACAGAACCGTCGACGAAGTTGTAAGTGGTGGATCAGATATC
ATCATTGTTGGCAGAGGACTTTTCGCCAAGGGTAGAGATCCTAAGGTTGAAGGTGAAAGATACAGAAATG
CTGGATGGGAAGCGTACCAAAAGAGAATCAGCGCTCCCCATTAATTATACAGGAAACTTAATAGAACAAA
TCACATATTTAATCTAATAGCCACCTGCATTGGCACGGTGCAACACTACTTCAACTTCATCTTACAAAAA
GATCACGTGATCTGTTGTATTGGGATCTCTAGACCTAATAACTTCGTATAGCATACATTATACGAAGTTA
TATTAAGGGTTGCTCGAGTTATTTTTATTTTTGTTTGATTTATCCCTTTCGCTATATTCAAATTATAGTA
GAAAGTGTTGTCACCACATTGCAATTCAAGCTATCCTATATTTAAACAATTTCTATTCTTACTTATATGC
CATGAAGGATTTCAATAACCCCCAGTATCACTACCAATAAAGGAAAGCAATATTTAATAGCTTTTACTAC
TATATGGTTAGCTGCTCACTACTACTTTGCAATGTTGAAGTACGGATTACTTACCGCCGACCGGATGACA
GCACTCCGGCGGAATACTCTTTTCCGTGCGTCACCGTCTGCGCCGGTCGTGTCCCTGAACTCAGATGTGT
CTCGCACCGCCATGCTCCGGACAATGCAAAAGTAGGAAGAGGTGCCTGTCGTGATGGTTATAGTGAATGC
AAAAGACGATTCCCCTGGCCCCGCATACTTTGCACTCGGTACAATGCATTGATTAGCATAATGATAATAA
TACGATTGAGGGGGTTTCCTCACCATTGTAATAGTTGCAACATAAAGTGGTGGTTTTCAATATCTTGACA
AACATATAAATGCAAATGTAATATTGATTAAGGTACTCAGTTTTTTAATCATTCCCTCTTTATAGTTTTA
TCACTTCTAGTTCCACACTACTATGAGCTAAGAAAGAGATCAAGAGCAAATTTTTAATATCTTTCGG
